>Addgene plasmid #242809 | FUGW-EGFP-mHif1a | addgene full sequence | sequence record 491579 | Addgene NGS Result
GGCCTCCGCGCCGGGTTTTGGCGCCTCCCGCGGGCGCCCCCCTCCTCACGGCGAGCGCTGCCACGTCAGA
CGAAGGGCGCAGCGAGCGTCCTGATCCTTCCGCCCGGACGCTCAGGACAGCGGCCCGCTGCTCATAAGAC
TCGGCCTTAGAACCCCAGTATCAGCAGAAGGACATTTTAGGACGGGACTTGGGTGACTCTAGGGCACTGG
TTTTCTTTCCAGAGAGCGGAACAGGCGAGGAAAAGTAGTCCCTTCTCGGCGATTCTGCGGAGGGATCTCC
GTGGGGCGGTGAACGCCGATGATTATATAAGGACGCGCCGGGTGTGGCACAGCTAGTTCCGTCGCAGCCG
GGATTTGGGTCGCGGTTCTTGTTTGTGGATCGCTGTGATCGTCACTTGGTGAGTAGCGGGCTGCTGGGCT
GGCCGGGGCTTTCGTGGCCGCCGGGCCGCTCGGTGGGACGGAAGCGTGTGGAGAGACCGCCAAGGGCTGT
AGTCTGGGTCCGCGAGCAAGGTTGCCCTGAACTGGGGGTTGGGGGGAGCGCAGCAAAATGGCGGCTGTTC
CCGAGTCTTGAATGGAAGACGCTTGTGAGGCGGGCTGTGAGGTCGTTGAAACAAGGTGGGGGGCATGGTG
GGCGGCAAGAACCCAAGGTCTTGAGGCCTTCGCTAATGCGGGAAAGCTCTTATTCGGGTGAGATGGGCTG
GGGCACCATCTGGGGACCCTGACGTGAAGTTTGTCACTGACTGGAGAACTCGGTTTGTCGTCTGTTGCGG
GGGCGGCAGTTATGGCGGTGCCGTTGGGCAGTGCACCCGTACCTTTGGGAGCGCGCGCCCTCGTCGTGTC
GTGACGTCACCCGTTCTGTTGGCTTATAATGCAGGGTGGGGCCACCTGCCGGTAGGTGTGCGGTAGGCTT
TTCTCCGTCGCAGGACGCAGGGTTCGGGCCTAGGGTAGGCTCTCCTGAATCGACAGGCGCCGGACCTCTG
GTGAGGGGAGGGATAAGTGAGGCGTCAGTTTCTTTGGTCGGTTTTATGTACCTATCTTCTTAAGTAGCTG
AAGCTCCGGTTTTGAACTATGCGCTCGGGGTTGGCGAGTGTGTTTTGTGAAGTTTTTTAGGCACCTTTTG
AAATGTAATCATTTGGGTCAATATGTAATTTTCAGTGTTAGACTAGTAAATTGTCCGCTAAATTCTGGCC
GTTTTTGGCTTTTTTGTTAGACGAAGCTTGGGCTGCAGGTCGACTCTAGAGGATCCCCGGGTACCGGTCG
CCACCATGGTGAGCAAGGGCGAGGAGCTGTTCACCGGGGTGGTGCCCATCCTGGTCGAGCTGGACGGCGA
CGTAAACGGCCACAAGTTCAGCGTGTCCGGCGAGGGCGAGGGCGATGCCACCTACGGCAAGCTGACCCTG
AAGTTCATCTGCACCACCGGCAAGCTGCCCGTGCCCTGGCCCACCCTCGTGACCACCCTGACCTACGGCG
TGCAGTGCTTCAGCCGCTACCCCGACCACATGAAGCAGCACGACTTCTTCAAGTCCGCCATGCCCGAAGG
CTACGTCCAGGAGCGCACCATCTTCTTCAAGGACGACGGCAACTACAAGACCCGCGCCGAGGTGAAGTTC
GAGGGCGACACCCTGGTGAACCGCATCGAGCTGAAGGGCATCGACTTCAAGGAGGACGGCAACATCCTGG
GGCACAAGCTGGAGTACAACTACAACAGCCACAACGTCTATATCATGGCCGACAAGCAGAAGAACGGCAT
CAAGGTGAACTTCAAGATCCGCCACAACATCGAGGACGGCAGCGTGCAGCTCGCCGACCACTACCAGCAG
AACACCCCCATCGGCGACGGCCCCGTGCTGCTGCCCGACAACCACTACCTGAGCACCCAGTCCGCCCTGA
GCAAAGACCCCAACGAGAAGCGCGATCACATGGTCCTGCTGGAGTTCGTGACCGCCGCCGGGATCACTCT
CGGCATGGACGAGCTGTACAAGATGGAGGGCGCCGGCGGCGAGAACGAGAAGAAAAAGATGAGTTCTGAA
CGTCGAAAAGAAAAGTCTAGAGATGCAGCAAGATCTCGGCGAAGCAAAGAGTCTGAAGTTTTTTATGAGC
TTGCTCATCAGTTGCCACTTCCCCACAATGTGAGCTCACATCTTGATAAAGCTTCTGTTATGAGGCTCAC
CATCAGTTATTTACGTGTGAGAAAACTTCTGGATGCCGGTGGTCTAGACAGTGAAGATGAGATGAAGGCA
CAGATGGACTGTTTTTATCTGAAAGCCCTAGATGGCTTTGTGATGGTGCTAACAGATGACGGCGACATGG
TTTACATTTCTGATAACGTGAACAAATACATGGGGTTAACTCAGTTTGAACTAACTGGACACAGTGTGTT
TGATTTTACTCATCCATGTGACCATGAGGAAATGAGAGAAATGCTTACACACAGAAATGGCCCAGTGAGA
AAAGGGAAAGAACTAAACACACAGCGGAGCTTTTTTCTCAGAATGAAGTGCACCCTAACAAGCCGGGGGA
GGACGATGAACATCAAGTCAGCAACGTGGAAGGTGCTTCACTGCACGGGCCATATTCATGTCTATGATAC
CAACAGTAACCAACCTCAGTGTGGGTACAAGAAACCACCCATGACGTGCTTGGTGCTGATTTGTGAACCC
ATTCCTCATCCGTCAAATATTGAAATTCCTTTAGATAGCAAGACATTTCTCAGTCGACACAGCCTCGATA
TGAAATTTTCTTACTGTGATGAAAGAATTACTGAGTTGATGGGTTATGAGCCGGAAGAACTTTTGGGCCG
CTCAATTTATGAATATTATCATGCTTTGGATTCTGATCATCTGACCAAAACTCACCATGATATGTTTACT
AAAGGACAAGTCACCACAGGACAGTACAGGATGCTTGCCAAAAGAGGTGGATATGTCTGGGTTGAAACTC
AAGCAACTGTCATATATAATACGAAGAACTCCCAGCCACAGTGCATTGTGTGTGTGAATTATGTTGTAAG
TGGTATTATTCAGCACGACTTGATTTTCTCCCTTCAACAAACAGAATCTGTGCTCAAACCAGTTGAATCT
TCAGATATGAAGATGACTCAGCTGTTCACCAAAGTTGAATCAGAGGATACAAGCTGCCTTTTTGATAAGC
TTAAGAAGGAGCCTGATGCTCTCACTCTGCTGGCTCCAGCTGCCGGCGACACCATCATCTCTCTGGATTT
TGGCAGCGATGACACAGAAACTGAAGATCAACAACTTGAAGATGTTCCATTATATAATGATGTAATGTTT
CCCTCTTCTAATGAAAAATTAAATATAAACCTGGCAATGTCTCCTTTACCTTCATCGGAAACTCCAAAGC
CACTTCGAAGTAGTGCTGATCCTGCACTGAATCAAGAGGTTGCATTAAAATTAGAATCAAGTCCAGAGTC
ACTGGGACTTTCTTTTACCATGCCCCAGATTCAAGATCAGCCAGCAAGTCCTTCTGATGGAAGCACTAGA
CAAAGTTCACCTGAGAGACTTCTTCAGGAAAACGTAAACACTCCTAACTTTTCCCAGCCTAACAGTCCCA
GTGAATATTGCTTTGATGTGGATAGCGATATGGTCAATGTATTCAAGTTGGAACTGGTGGAAAAACTGTT
TGCTGAAGACACAGAGGCAAAGAATCCATTTTCAACTCAGGACACTGATTTAGATTTGGAGATGCTGGCT
CCCTATATCCCAATGGATGATGATTTCCAGTTACGTTCCTTTGATCAGTTGTCACCATTAGAGAGCAATT
CTCCAAGCCCTCCAAGTATGAGCACAGTTACTGGGTTCCAGCAGACCCAGTTACAGAAACCTACCATCAC
TGCCACTGCCACCACAACTGCCACCACTGATGAATCAAAAACAGAGACGAAGGACAATAAAGAAGATATT
AAAATACTGATTGCATCTCCATCTTCTACCCAAGTACCTCAAGAAACGACCACTGCTAAGGCATCAGCAT
ACAGTGGCACTCACAGTCGGACAGCCTCACCAGACAGAGCAGGAAAGAGAGTCATAGAACAGACAGACAA
AGCTCATCCAAGGAGCCTTAACCTGTCTGCCACTTTGAATCAAAGAAATACTGTTCCTGAGGAAGAATTA
AACCCAAAGACAATAGCTTCGCAGAATGCTCAGAGGAAGCGAAAAATGGAACATGATGGCTCCCTTTTTC
AAGCAGCAGGAATTGGAACATTATTGCAGCAACCAGGTGACTGTGCACCTACTATGTCACTTTCCTGGAA
ACGAGTGAAAGGATTCATATCTAGTGAACAGAATGGAACGGAGCAAAAGACTATTATTTTAATACCCTCC
GATTTAGCATGCAGACTGCTGGGGCAGTCAATGGATGAGAGTGGATTACCACAGCTGACCAGTTACGATT
GTGAAGTTAATGCTCCCATACAAGGCAGCAGAAACCTACTGCAGGGTGAAGAATTACTCAGAGCTTTGGA
TCAAGTTAACTGATAGAATTCGATATCAAGCTTATCGATAATCAACCTCTGGATTACAAAATTTGTGAAA
GATTGACTGGTATTCTTAACTATGTTGCTCCTTTTACGCTATGTGGATACGCTGCTTTAATGCCTTTGTA
TCATGCTATTGCTTCCCGTATGGCTTTCATTTTCTCCTCCTTGTATAAATCCTGGTTGCTGTCTCTTTAT
GAGGAGTTGTGGCCCGTTGTCAGGCAACGTGGCGTGGTGTGCACTGTGTTTGCTGACGCAACCCCCACTG
GTTGGGGCATTGCCACCACCTGTCAGCTCCTTTCCGGGACTTTCGCTTTCCCCCTCCCTATTGCCACGGC
GGAACTCATCGCCGCCTGCCTTGCCCGCTGCTGGACAGGGGCTCGGCTGTTGGGCACTGACAATTCCGTG
GTGTTGTCGGGGAAATCATCGTCCTTTCCTTGGCTGCTCGCCTGTGTTGCCACCTGGATTCTGCGCGGGA
CGTCCTTCTGCTACGTCCCTTCGGCCCTCAATCCAGCGGACCTTCCTTCCCGCGGCCTGCTGCCGGCTCT
GCGGCCTCTTCCGCGTCTTCGCCTTCGCCCTCAGACGAGTCGGATCTCCCTTTGGGCCGCCTCCCCGCAT
CGATACCGTCGACCTCGAGACCTAGAAAAACATGGAGCAATCACAAGTAGCAATACAGCAGCTACCAATG
CTGATTGTGCCTGGCTAGAAGCACAAGAGGAGGAGGAGGTGGGTTTTCCAGTCACACCTCAGGTACCTTT
AAGACCAATGACTTACAAGGCAGCTGTAGATCTTAGCCACTTTTTAAAAGAAAAGGGGGGACTGGAAGGG
CTAATTCACTCCCAACGAAGACAAGATATCCTTGATCTGTGGATCTACCACACACAAGGCTACTTCCCTG
ATTGGCAGAACTACACACCAGGGCCAGGGATCAGATATCCACTGACCTTTGGATGGTGCTACAAGCTAGT
ACCAGTTGAGCAAGAGAAGGTAGAAGAAGCCAATGAAGGAGAGAACACCCGCTTGTTACACCCTGTGAGC
CTGCATGGGATGGATGACCCGGAGAGAGAAGTATTAGAGTGGAGGTTTGACAGCCGCCTAGCATTTCATC
ACATGGCCCGAGAGCTGCATCCGGACTGTACTGGGTCTCTCTGGTTAGACCAGATCTGAGCCTGGGAGCT
CTCTGGCTAACTAGGGAACCCACTGCTTAAGCCTCAATAAAGCTTGCCTTGAGTGCTTCAAGTAGTGTGT
GCCCGTCTGTTGTGTGACTCTGGTAACTAGAGATCCCTCAGACCCTTTTAGTCAGTGTGGAAAATCTCTA
GCAGGGCCCGTTTAAACCCGCTGATCAGCCTCGACTGTGCCTTCTAGTTGCCAGCCATCTGTTGTTTGCC
CCTCCCCCGTGCCTTCCTTGACCCTGGAAGGTGCCACTCCCACTGTCCTTTCCTAATAAAATGAGGAAAT
TGCATCGCATTGTCTGAGTAGGTGTCATTCTATTCTGGGGGGTGGGGTGGGGCAGGACAGCAAGGGGGAG
GATTGGGAAGACAATAGCAGGCATGCTGGGGATGCGGTGGGCTCTATGGCTTCTGAGGCGGAAAGAACCA
GCTGGGGCTCTAGGGGGTATCCCC
[124 nt withheld, positions 6115-6238]
C
[91 nt withheld, positions 6240-6330]
A
[49 nt withheld, positions 6332-6380]
CCTTTGACGTTGGAGTCCACGTTCTTT
[37 nt withheld, positions 6408-6444]
ACCCTATCTCGGTCTATTCTTTTGATTTATAAGGGATTTTGCCGATTTCGGCCTATTGGTTAAAAAATGA
GCTGATTTAACAAAAATTTAACGCGAATTAATTCTGTGGAATGTGTGTCAGTTAGGGTGTGGAAAGTCCC
CAGGCTCCCCAGCAGGCAGAAGTATGCAAAGCATGCATCTCAATTAGTCAGCAACCAGGTGTGGAAAGTC
CCCAGGCTCCCCAGCAGGCAGAAGTATGCAAAGCATGCATCTCAATTAGTCAGCAACCATAGTCCCGCCC
CTAACTCCGCCCATCCCGCCCCTAACTCCGCCCAGTTCCGCCCATTCTCCGCCCCATGGCTGACTAATTT
TTTTTATTTATGCAGAGGCCGAGGCCGCCTCTGCCTCTGAGCTATTCCAGAAGTAGTGAGGAGGCTTTTT
TGGAGGCCTAGGCTTTTGCAAAAAGCTCCCGGGAGCTTGTATATCCATTTTCGGATCTGATCAGCACGTG
TTGACAATTAATCATCGGCATAGTATATCGGCATAGTATAATACGACAAGGTGAGGAACTAAACCATGGC
CAAGTTGACCAGTGCCGTTCCGGTGCTCACCGCGCGCGACGTCGCCGGAGCGGTCGAGTTCTGGACCGAC
CGGCTCGGGTTCTCCCGGGACTTCGTGGAGGACGACTTCGCCGGTGTGGTCCGGGACGACGTGACCCTGT
TCATCAGCGCGGTCCAGGACCAGGTGGTGCCGGACAACACCCTGGCCTGGGTGTGGGTGCGCGGCCTGGA
CGAGCTGTACGCCGAGTGGTCGGAGGTCGTGTCCACGAACTTCCGGGACGCCTCCGGGCCGGCCATGACC
GAGATCGGCGAGCAGCCGTGGGGGCGGGAGTTCGCCCTGCGCGACCCGGCCGGCAACTGCGTGCACTTCG
TGGCCGAGGAGCAGGACTGACACGTGCTACGAGATTTCGATTCCACCGCCGCCTTCTATGAAAGGTTGGG
CTTCGGAATCGTTTTCCGGGACGCCGGCTGGATGATCCTCCAGCGCGGGGATCTCATGCTGGAGTTCTTC
GCCCACCCCAACTTGTTTATTGCAGCTTATAATGGTTACAAATAAAGCAATAGCATCACAAATTTCACAA
ATAAAGCATTTTTTTCACTGCATTCTAGTTGTGGTTTGTCCAAACTCATCAATGTATCTTATCATGTCTG
TATACCGTCGACCTCTAGCTAGAGCTTGGCGTAATCATGGTCATAGCTGTTTCCTGTGTGAAATTGTTAT
CCGCTCACAATTCCACACAACATACGAGCCGGAAGCATAAAGTGTAAAGCCTGGGGTGCCTAATGAGTGA
GCTAACTCACATTAATTGCGTTGCGCTCACTGCCCGCTTTCCAGTCGGGAAACCTGTCGTGCCAGCTGCA
TTAATGAATCGGCCAACGCGCGGGGAGAGGCGGTTTGCGTATTGGGCGCTCTTCCGCTTCCTCGCTCACT
GACTCGCTGCGCTCGGTCGTTCGGCTGCGGCGAGCGGTATCAGCTCACTCAAAGGCGGTAATACGGTTAT
CCACAGAATCAGGGGATAACGCAGGAAAGAACATGTGAGCAAAAGGCCAGCAAAAGGCCAGGAACCGTAA
AAAGGCCGCGTTGCTGGCGTTTTTCCATAGGCTCCGCCCCCCTGACGAGCATCACAAAAATCGACGCTCA
AGTCAGAGGTGGCGAAACCCGACAGGACTATAAAGATACCAGGCGTTTCCCCCTGGAAGCTCCCTCGTGC
GCTCTCCTGTTCCGACCCTGCCGCTTACCGGATACCTGTCCGCCTTTCTCCCTTCGGGAAGCGTGGCGCT
TTCTCATAGCTCACGCTGTAGGTATCTCAGTTCGGTGTAGGTCGTTCGCTCCAAGCTGGGCTGTGTGCAC
GAACCCCCCGTTCAGCCCGACCGCTGCGCCTTATCCGGTAACTATCGTCTTGAGTCCAACCCGGTAAGAC
ACGACTTATCGCCACTGGCAGCAGCCACTGGTAACAGGATTAGCAGAGCGAGGTATGTAGGCGGTGCTAC
AGAGTTCTTGAAGTGGTGGCCTAACTACGGCTACACTAGAAGAACAGTATTTGGTATCTGCGCTCTGCTG
AAGCCAGTTACCTTCGGAAAAAGAGTTGGTAGCTCTTGATCCGGCAAACAAACCACCGCTGGTAGCGGTG
GTTTTTTTGTTTGCAAGCAGCAGATTACGCGCAGAAAAAAAGGATCTCAAGAAGATCCTTTGATCTTTTC
TACGGGGTCTGACGCTCAGTGGAACGAAAACTCACGTTAAGGGATTTTGGTCATGAGATTATCAAAAAGG
ATCTTCACCTAGATCCTTTTAAATTAAAAATGAAGTTTTAAATCAATCTAAAGTATATATGAGTAAACTT
GGTCTGACAGTTACCAATGCTTAATCAGTGAGGCACCTATCTCAGCGATCTGTCTATTTCGTTCATCCAT
AGTTGCCTGACTCCCCGTCGTGTAGATAACTACGATACGGGAGGGCTTACCATCTGGCCCCAGTGCTGCA
ATGATACCGCGAGACCCACGCTCACCGGCTCCAGATTTATCAGCAATAAACCAGCCAGCCGGAAGGGCCG
AGCGCAGAAGTGGTCCTGCAACTTTATCCGCCTCCATCCAGTCTATTAATTGTTGCCGGGAAGCTAGAGT
AAGTAGTTCGCCAGTTAATAGTTTGCGCAACGTTGTTGCCATTGCTACAGGCATCGTGGTGTCACGCTCG
TCGTTTGGTATGGCTTCATTCAGCTCCGGTTCCCAACGATCAAGGCGAGTTACATGATCCCCCATGTTGT
GCAAAAAAGCGGTTAGCTCCTTCGGTCCTCCGATCGTTGTCAGAAGTAAGTTGGCCGCAGTGTTATCACT
CATGGTTATGGCAGCACTGCATAATTCTCTTACTGTCATGCCATCCGTAAGATGCTTTTCTGTGACTGGT
GAGTACTCAACCAAGTCATTCTGAGAATAGTGTATGCGGCGACCGAGTTGCTCTTGCCCGGCGTCAATAC
GGGATAATACCGCGCCACATAGCAGAACTTTAAAAGTGCTCATCATTGGAAAACGTTCTTCGGGGCGAAA
ACTCTCAAGGATCTTACCGCTGTTGAGATCCAGTTCGATGTAACCCACTCGTGCACCCAACTGATCTTCA
GCATCTTTTACTTTCACCAGCGTTTCTGGGTGAGCAAAAACAGGAAGGCAAAATGCCGCAAAAAAGGGAA
TAAGGGCGACACGGAAATGTTGAATACTCATACTCTTCCTTTTTCAATATTATTGAAGCATTTATCAGGG
TTATTGTCTCATGAGCGGATACATATTTGAATGTATTTAGAAAAATAAACAAATAGGGGTTCCGCGCACA
TTTCCCCGAAAAGTGCCACCTGACGTCGACGGATCGGGAGATCTCCCGATCCCCTATGGTGCACTCTCAG
TACAATCTGCTCTGATGCCGCATAGTTAAGCCAGTATCTGCTCCCTGCTTGTGTGTTGGAGGTCGCTGAG
TAGTGCGCGAGCAAAATTTAAGCTACAACAAGGCAAGGCTTGACCGACAATTGCATGAAGAATCTGCTTA
GGGTTAGGCGTTTTGCGCTGCTTCGCGATGTACGGGCCAGATATACGCGTTGACATTGATTATTGACTAG
TTATTAATAGTAATCAATTACGGGGTCATTAGTTCATAGCCCATATATGGAGTTCCGCGTTACATAACTT
ACGGTAAATGGCCCGCCTGGCTGACCGCCCAACGACCCCCGCCCATTGACGTCAATAATGACGTATGTTC
CCATAGTAACGCCAATAGGGACTTTCCATTGACGTCAATGGGTGGAGTATTTACGGTAAACTGCCCACTT
GGCAGTACATCAAGTGTATCATATGCCAAGTACGCCCCCTATTGACGTCAATGACGGTAAATGGCCCGCC
TGGCATTATGCCCAGTACATGACCTTATGGGACTTTCCTACTTGGCAGTACATCTACGTATTAGTCATCG
CTATTACCATGGTGATGCGGTTTTGGCAGTACATCAATGGGCGTGGATAGCGGTTTGACTCACGGGGATT
TCCAAGTCTCCACCCCATTGACGTCAATGGGAGTTTGTTTTGGCACCAAAATCAACGGGACTTTCCAAAA
TGTCGTAACAACTCCGCCCCATTGACGCAAATGGGCGGTAGGCGTGTACGGTGGGAGGTCTATATAAGCA
GCGCGTTTTGCCTGTACTGGGTCTCTCTGGTTAGACCAGATCTGAGCCTGGGAGCTCTCTGGCTAACTAG
GGAACCCACTGCTTAAGCCTCAATAAAGCTTGCCTTGAGTGCTTCAAGTAGTGTGTGCCCGTCTGTTGTG
TGACTCTGGTAACTAGAGATCCCTCAGACCCTTTTAGTCAGTGTGGAAAATCTCTAGCAGTGGCGCCCGA
ACAGGGACTTGAAAGCGAAAGGGAAACCAGAGGAGCTCTCTCGACGCAGGACTCGGCTTGCTGAAGCGCG
CACGGCAAGAGGCGAGGGGCGGCGACTGGTGAGTACGCCAAAAATTTTGACTAGCGGAGGCTAGAAGGAG
AGAGATGGGTGCGAGAGCGTCAGTATTAAGCGGGGGAGAATTAGATCGCGATGGGAAAAAATTCGGTTAA
GGCCAGGGGGAAAGAAAAAATATAAATTAAAACATATAGTATGGGCAAGCAGGGAGCTAGAACGATTCGC
AGTTAATCCTGGCCTGTTAGAAACATCAGAAGGCTGTAGACAAATACTGGGACAGCTACAACCATCCCTT
CAGACAGGATCAGAAGAACTTAGATCATTATATAATACAGTAGCAACCCTCTATTGTGTGCATCAAAGGA
TAGAGATAAAAGACACCAAGGAAGCTTTAGACAAGATAGAGGAAGAGCAAAACAAAAGTAAGACCACCGC
ACAGCAAGCGGCCGCTGATCTTCAGACCTGGAGGAGGAGATATGAGGGACAATTGGAGAAGTGAATTATA
TAAATATAAAGTAGTAAAAATTGAACCATTAGGAGTAGCACCCACCAAGGCAAAGAGAAGAGTGGTGCAG
AGAGAAAAAAGAGCAGTGGGAATAGGAGCTTTGTTCCTTGGGTTCTTGGGAGCAGCAGGAAGCACTATGG
GCGCAGCGTCAATGACGCTGACGGTACAGGCCAGACAATTATTGTCTGGTATAGTGCAGCAGCAGAACAA
TTTGCTGAGGGCTATTGAGGCGCAACAGCATCTGTTGCAACTCACAGTCTGGGGCATCAAGCAGCTCCAG
GCAAGAATCCTGGCTGTGGAAAGATACCTAAAGGATCAACAGCTCCTGGGGATTTGGGGTTGCTCTGGAA
AACTCATTTGCACCACTGCTGTGCCTTGGAATGCTAGTTGGAGTAATAAATCTCTGGAACAGATTTGGAA
TCACACGACCTGGATGGAGTGGGACAGAGAAATTAACAATTACACAAGCTTAATACACTCCTTAATTGAA
GAATCGCAAAACCAGCAAGAAAAGAATGAACAAGAATTATTGGAATTAGATAAATGGGCAAGTTTGTGGA
ATTGGTTTAACATAACAAATTGGCTGTGGTATATAAAATTATTCATAATGATAGTAGGAGGCTTGGTAGG
TTTAAGAATAGTTTTTGCTGTACTTTCTATAGTGAATAGAGTTAGGCAGGGATATTCACCATTATCGTTT
CAGACCCACCTCCCAACCCCGAGGGGACCCGACAGGCCCGAAGGAATAGAAGAAGAAGGTGGAGAGAGAG
ACAGAGACAGATCCATTCGATTAGTGAACGGATCGGCACTGCGTGCGCCAATTCTGCAGACAAATGGCAG
TATTCATCCACAATTTTAAAAGAAAAGGGGGGATTGGGGGGTACAGTGCAGGGGAAAGAATAGTAGACAT
AATAGCAACAGACATACAAACTAAAGAATTACAAAAACAAATTACAAAAATTCAAAATTTTCGGGTTTAT
TACAGGGACAGCAGAGATCCAGTTTGGTTAATTAACCCGTGTCGGCTCCAGATCT
Features (pLannotate 1.2.2; 32 found; start..end, strand, type, name):
      1..1212    +  promoter       UbC promoter: human ubiquitin C promoter
   1223..1256    -  misc_feature   MCS (fragment): pUC18/19 multiple cloning site
   1266..1982    +  CDS            EGFP: EGFP is a basic (constitutively fluorescent) green fluorescent protein published in 1996, derived from Aequorea victoria. It is reported to be a rapidly-maturing weak dimer with moderate acid sensitivity.
   1983..4490    +  CDS            Hif1a: HIF1A_MOUSE - Experimental evidence at protein level: Swiss-Prot protein existence level 1. Functions as a master transcriptional regulator of the adaptive response to hypoxia (PubMed:15225651, PubMed:17981124, PubMed:22009797). Under hypoxic conditions, activates the transcription of over 40 genes, including erythropoietin, glucose transporters, glycolytic enzymes, vascular endothelial growth factor, HILPDA, and other genes whose protein products increase oxygen delivery or facilitate metabolic adaptation to hypoxia (PubMed:15225651, PubMed:17981124, PubMed:22009797). Plays an essential role
   4496..4520    +  misc_feature   MCS (fragment): pBluescript multiple cloning site
   4520..5108    +  misc_feature   WPRE: woodchuck hepatitis virus posttranscriptional regulatory element
   5045..5626    +  CDS            nef (fragment): NEF_HV1H2 - Experimental evidence at protein level: Swiss-Prot protein existence level 1. Extracellular Nef protein targets CD4(+) T-lymphocytes for apoptosis by interacting with CXCR4 surface receptors. From Human immunodeficiency virus type 1 group M subtype B (isolate HXB2) (HIV-1).
   5633..5813    +  LTR            5' LTR (truncated): truncated 5' long terminal repeat (LTR) from HIV-1
   5845..6069    +  polyA_signal   bGH poly(A) signal: bovine growth hormone polyadenylation signal
   6073..6094    +  promoter       SV40 promoter (fragment): SV40 enhancer and early promoter
   6115..6543    +  rep_origin     f1 ori (sequence partly withheld): f1 bacteriophage origin of replication; arrow indicates direction of (+) strand synthesis
   6557..6886    +  promoter       SV40 promoter: SV40 enhancer and early promoter
   6934..6981    +  promoter       EM7 promoter: synthetic bacterial promoter&nbsp
   7000..7374    +  CDS            BleoR: antibiotic-binding protein; Sh ble from Streptoalloteichus hindustanus; confers resistance to bleomycin, phleomycin, and Zeocin™
   7384..7509    +  CDS            ble (fragment): BLE_KLEPN - Experimental evidence at protein level: Swiss-Prot protein existence level 1. Binding protein with a strong affinity to the bleomycin family of antibiotics. Binds to CL990; an antimitotic-antibiotic compound. From Klebsiella pneumoniae.
   7504..7625    +  polyA_signal   SV40 poly(A) signal: SV40 polyadenylation signal
   7696..7718    -  protein_bind   lac operator (fragment): The lac repressor binds to the lac operator to inhibit transcription in E. coli. This inhibition can be relieved by adding lactose or isopropyl-β-D-thiogalactopyranoside (IPTG). lac repressor encoded by lacI
   7722..7752    -  promoter       lac promoter: promoter for the E. coli lac operon
   7767..7788    -  protein_bind   CAP binding site: CAP binding activates transcription in the presence of cAMP. E. coli catabolite activator protein
   7801..7893    -  CDS            lacI (fragment): lac repressor; lacI; The lac repressor binds to the lac operator to inhibit transcription in E. coli. This inhibition can be relieved by adding lactose or isopropyl-β-D-thiogalactopyranoside (IPTG).
   8076..8664    -  rep_origin     ori: high-copy-number ColE1/pMB1/pBR322/pUC origin of replication
   8835..9695    -  CDS            AmpR: β-lactamase; bla; confers resistance to ampicillin, carbenicillin, and related antibiotics
   9696..9800    -  promoter       AmpR promoter: bla
   9859..9911    -  misc_feature   bom (fragment): basis of mobility region from pBR322
  10066..10445   +  enhancer       CMV enhancer: human cytomegalovirus immediate early enhancer
  10446..10645   +  promoter       CMV promoter: human cytomegalovirus (CMV) immediate early promoter
  10663..10843   +  LTR            5' LTR (truncated): truncated 5' long terminal repeat (LTR) from HIV-1
  10890..11015   +  misc_feature   HIV-1 Ψ: packaging signal of human immunodeficiency virus type 1
  10999..11362   +  CDS            HIV-1 gag (fragment): gag protein from human immunodeficiency virus 1; gag
  11508..11741   +  misc_feature   RRE: The Rev response element (RRE) of HIV-1 allows for Rev-dependent mRNA export from the nucleus to the cytoplasm.
  12118..12218   +  CDS            Rev (fragment): human immunodeficiency virus 1 (HIV-1) Rev protein; rev; enhances nuclear export of unspliced and incompletely spliced viral mRNAs
  12268..12385   +  misc_feature   cPPT/CTS: central polypurine tract and central termination sequence of HIV-1
