[The description below was written by a language model from this plasmid's Addgene catalogue record and pLannotate feature annotations shown in this document.]
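Description:
FUGW-EGFP-mHif1a is a 12.4 kb HIV-1-based lentiviral transfer plasmid built on the FUGW backbone, designed to express mouse hypoxia-inducible factor 1 alpha (Hif1a) as a fusion with EGFP at its N-terminus. In bacteria it is maintained through a high-copy ColE1/pUC-type origin and selected with ampicillin via the β-lactamase gene; an f1 origin is also present. The backbone additionally carries an SV40/EM7-driven BleoR cassette with an SV40 poly(A) signal. This lies outside the LTR-flanked region, so it would not be transferred with the packaged viral genome.

The viral genome is transcribed from a CMV enhancer/promoter fused to a truncated 5' LTR, an arrangement typical of Tat-independent, third-generation-style vectors. It is followed by the Ψ packaging signal with a partial gag sequence, the Rev response element for nuclear export of the unspliced genomic RNA, and the cPPT/CTS, which aids nuclear import and transduction efficiency. Downstream, the human ubiquitin C promoter provides constitutive expression of the EGFP coding sequence, which in the annotation abuts the roughly 2.5 kb Hif1a open reading frame directly, consistent with a single fusion protein; the insert was introduced by Gibson assembly. A WPRE after the fusion enhances transcript stability and expression. The cassette ends with a second truncated LTR (annotated by the software as a 5' LTR but positioned as the 3' LTR) and a bGH poly(A) signal.

After packaging with helper plasmids supplied in trans, the vector allows stable delivery of fluorescently tagged Hif1a into mammalian cells, so that expression and localisation of the protein can be followed. The associated publication concerns metabolic dysfunction in a mouse model of ataxia-telangiectasia.
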