Addgene plasmid #242809: FUGW-EGFP-mHif1a
Purpose: Lentiviral vector expressing mouse Hif1a tagged with an N-terminal EGFP
Depositing lab: Ronald Hart. Depositing organization: Rutgers, The State University of New Jersey. Publication: Alpha-ketoglutarate mitigates insulin resistance and metabolic inflexibility in a mouse model of Ataxia-Telangiectasia. Sun JK, Hart RP, Herrup K, Peng AZ, Wong GC, Wu D, Kwan KM, Chow KH. Nat Commun. 2025 Oct 21;16(1):9312. doi: 10.1038/s41467-025-64360-8. PubMed 41120320.
Backbone
  Vector backbone: FUGW
  Backbone size w/o insert (bp): 9221
  Total vector size (bp): 12449
  Vector type: Lentiviral
Growth in bacteria
  Bacterial resistance: Ampicillin, 100 μg/mL
  Growth temperature: 30°C
  Growth strain: NEB Stable
  Copy number: Unknown
Gene/Insert
  Gene/Insert name: Hypoxia-inducible factor 1, alpha subunit (alt name: Hif1a)
  Species: M. musculus (mouse)
  Insert size (bp): 2511
  Entrez Gene: Hif1a (a.k.a. HIF-1-alpha, HIF1-alpha, HIF1alpha, MOP1, bHLHe78)
  Promoter: Ubiquitin C
  Tag / fusion protein: EGFP (N terminal on backbone)
  Cloning method: Gibson Cloning
  Sequencing primers: 5′ TGAAGCTCCGGTTTTGAACT
Terms and licenses: Academic/Nonprofit Terms; Industry Terms: Not Available to Industry
How to cite: FUGW-EGFP-mHif1a was a gift from Ronald Hart (Addgene plasmid # 242809 ; http://n2t.net/addgene:242809 ; RRID:Addgene_242809)
